Addgene plasmid #67925: pHR-mCherry-Emi1_control UTRs
Purpose: Expresses mCherry-Emi1 with control UTRs in mammalian cells
Depositing lab: Ron Vale. Depositing organization: University of California, San Francisco (UCSF). Publication: Regulation of mRNA translation during mitosis. Tanenbaum ME, Stern-Ginossar N, Weissman JS, Vale RD. Elife. 2015 Aug 25;4. doi: 10.7554/eLife.07957. PubMed 26305499.
Backbone
  Vector backbone: pHR
  Vector type: Mammalian Expression, Lentiviral
Growth in bacteria
  Bacterial resistance: Ampicillin, 100 μg/mL
  Growth temperature: 37°C
  Growth strain: Stbl3
  Copy number: High Copy
Gene/Insert
  Gene/Insert name: mCherry-Emi1 (alt name: FBXO5)
  Species: H. sapiens (human)
  Entrez Gene: FBXO5 (a.k.a. EMI1, FBX5, Fbxo31)
  Cloning method: Unknown
  Sequencing primers: 5′ pHR-SIN-F (5'-CCAAGGACCTGAAATGACCC-3'); 3′ WPRE-R
Terms and licenses: Academic/Nonprofit Terms; Industry Terms: Not Available to Industry
How to cite: pHR-mCherry-Emi1_control UTRs was a gift from Ron Vale (Addgene plasmid # 67925 ; http://n2t.net/addgene:67925 ; RRID:Addgene_67925)
