[The description below was written by a language model from this plasmid's Addgene catalogue record and pLannotate feature annotations shown in this document.]
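Description:
pHR-mCherry-Emi1_control UTRs is an 11,058 nt HIV-1-based lentiviral transfer plasmid on the pHR backbone, made for expressing a red fluorescent fusion of human Emi1 (FBXO5) in mammalian cells. In bacteria it is maintained through a high-copy ColE1/pUC-type origin and selected with ampicillin via the β-lactamase gene. The plasmid backbone also carries remnants of earlier vector generations, including fragments of tetracycline resistance, rop, bom and lacI, and an SV40 promoter followed by gpt fragments, the SV40 small t intron and an SV40 polyadenylation signal. These lie outside the proviral region.

The viral portion runs from a truncated 5' LTR through the Ψ packaging signal with an adjoining gag fragment, the Rev response element for Rev-dependent nuclear export of the genomic RNA, and the cPPT/CTS, which aids nuclear import of the reverse-transcribed genome. It ends in a ΔU3 self-inactivating 3' LTR, which leaves the integrated provirus without LTR promoter activity. Expression therefore depends on the internal spleen focus-forming virus (SFFV) promoter. This drives an mCherry coding sequence followed closely by the FBXO5 coding sequence, consistent with an N-terminal mCherry tag on Emi1. A WPRE downstream of the insert enhances transcript stability and expression.

As the name and stated purpose indicate, the fusion is flanked by control untranslated regions. The feature table does not annotate these UTRs, and the record does not say what they are. The associated study concerns regulation of mRNA translation during mitosis, so the construct plausibly serves as a comparison reporter for UTR-dependent control of Emi1 expression, read out by mCherry fluorescence after transfection or lentiviral transduction.
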