Features (pLannotate 1.2.2; 34 found; start..end, strand, type, name):
     38..106     +  CDS            nef (fragment): NEF_HV1Z2 - Experimental evidence at protein level: Swiss-Prot protein existence level 1. Extracellular Nef protein targets CD4(+) T-lymphocytes for apoptosis by interacting with CXCR4 surface receptors. From Human immunodeficiency virus type 1 group M subtype D (isolate Z2/CDC-Z34) (HIV-1).
    108..341     +  LTR            3' LTR (ΔU3): self-inactivating 3' long terminal repeat (LTR) from HIV-1
    366..384     -  promoter       SP6 promoter: promoter for bacteriophage SP6 RNA polymerase
    612..891     +  CDS            TcR (fragment): tetracycline efflux protein; tet; confers resistance to tetracycline
    892..941     -  misc_feature   bom (fragment): basis of mobility region from pBR322
   1043..1078    -  CDS            rop (fragment): Rop protein, which maintains plasmids at low copy number; rop
   1173..1277    +  promoter       AmpR promoter: bla
   1278..2138    +  CDS            AmpR: β-lactamase; bla; confers resistance to ampicillin, carbenicillin, and related antibiotics
   2309..2897    +  rep_origin     ori: high-copy-number ColE1/pMB1/pBR322/pUC origin of replication
   3080..3136    +  CDS            lacI (fragment): lac repressor; lacI; The lac repressor binds to the lac operator to inhibit transcription in E. coli. This inhibition can be relieved by adding lactose or isopropyl-β-D-thiogalactopyranoside (IPTG).
   3143..3472    +  promoter       SV40 promoter: SV40 enhancer and early promoter
   3672..3791    +  CDS            gpt (fragment): XGPT_ECOLI - Also known as gpp, gxu. Experimental evidence at protein level: Swiss-Prot protein existence level 1. Purine salvage pathway enzyme that catalyzes the transfer of the ribosyl-5-phosphate group from 5-phospho-alpha-D-ribose 1- diphosphate (PRPP) to the N9 position of the 6-oxopurines guanine and xanthine to form the corresponding ribonucleotides GMP (guanosine 5'- monophosphate) and XMP (xanthosine 5'-monophosphate), with the release of PPi. To a lesser extent, also acts on hypoxanthine (PubMed:9100006, PubMed:3886014). Does not ribophosphorylate adenine (PubMed:3886014). From Esch
   3791..4126    +  CDS            gpt (fragment): XGPT_ECOLI - Also known as gpp, gxu. Experimental evidence at protein level: Swiss-Prot protein existence level 1. Purine salvage pathway enzyme that catalyzes the transfer of the ribosyl-5-phosphate group from 5-phospho-alpha-D-ribose 1- diphosphate (PRPP) to the N9 position of the 6-oxopurines guanine and xanthine to form the corresponding ribonucleotides GMP (guanosine 5'- monophosphate) and XMP (xanthosine 5'-monophosphate), with the release of PPi. To a lesser extent, also acts on hypoxanthine (PubMed:9100006, PubMed:3886014). Does not ribophosphorylate adenine (PubMed:3886014). From Esch
   4221..4526    +  CDS            frsA (fragment): FRSA_ECOLI - Also known as yafA. Experimental evidence at protein level: Swiss-Prot protein existence level 1. Catalyzes the hydrolysis of esters (PubMed:15808744). Displays esterase activity toward pNP-butyrate (PubMed:15808744). May stimulate mixed-acid fermentation by acting as a fermentation/respiration switch that down-regulates respiration and up- regulates fermentation rates (PubMed:15169777). From Escherichia coli (strain K12).
   4530..4604    +  CDS            small t antigen (fragment): SV40 (simian virus 40) small t antigen
   4606..4671    +  intron         small t intron: SV40 (simian virus 40) small t antigen intron
   4801..4821    +  CDS            SV40 NLS: nuclear localization signal of SV40 (simian virus 40) large T antigen
   5140..5223    +  CDS            large T antigen (fragment): large T antigen from SV40 (simian virus 40)
   5246..5380    +  polyA_signal   SV40 poly(A) signal: SV40 polyadenylation signal
   5548..5877    +  CDS            nef (fragment): NEF_HV1BR - Experimental evidence at protein level: Swiss-Prot protein existence level 1. Extracellular Nef protein targets CD4(+) T-lymphocytes for apoptosis by interacting with CXCR4 surface receptors (PubMed:14990729). From Human immunodeficiency virus type 1 group M subtype B (isolate BRU/LAI) (HIV-1).
   5925..6182    +  LTR            5' LTR (truncated): truncated 5' long terminal repeat (LTR) from HIV-1
   6229..6354    +  misc_feature   HIV-1 Ψ: packaging signal of human immunodeficiency virus type 1
   6338..6676    +  CDS            HIV-1 gag (fragment): gag protein from human immunodeficiency virus 1; gag
   6846..7079    +  misc_feature   RRE: The Rev response element (RRE) of HIV-1 allows for Rev-dependent mRNA export from the nucleus to the cytoplasm.
   7456..7556    +  CDS            Rev (fragment): human immunodeficiency virus 1 (HIV-1) Rev protein; rev; enhances nuclear export of unspliced and incompletely spliced viral mRNAs
   7593..7710    +  misc_feature   cPPT/CTS: central polypurine tract and central termination sequence of HIV-1
   7747..7779    -  misc_feature   MCS (fragment): pBluescript multiple cloning site
   7863..8270    +  promoter       SFFV promoter: spleen focus-forming virus long terminal repeat (LTR) promoter
   8313..9020    +  CDS            mCherry: mCherry is a basic (constitutively fluorescent) red fluorescent protein published in 2004, derived from Discosoma sp.. It is reported to be a very rapidly-maturing monomer with low acid sensitivity.
   9051..10391   +  CDS            FBXO5: FBX5_HUMAN - Also known as EMI1 From Homo sapiens (Human).
  10419..10449   +  misc_feature   MCS (fragment): pUC18/19 multiple cloning site
  10450..10468   +  misc_feature   MCS (fragment): pBluescript multiple cloning site
  10468..11056   +  misc_feature   WPRE: woodchuck hepatitis virus posttranscriptional regulatory element
  11057..21      +  misc_feature   MCS (fragment) (across the origin): pBluescript multiple cloning site
>Addgene plasmid #67925 | pHR-mCherry-Emi1_control UTRs | depositor full sequence | sequence record 118314 | pHR-mCherry-Emi1_control UTRs sequence 11058 bps
CGATACCGTCGACCTCGAGGGAATTAATTCGAGCTCGGTACCTTTAAGACCAATGACTTACAAGGCAGCT
GTAGATCTTAGCCACTTTTTAAAAGAAAAGGGGGGACTGGAAGGGCTAATTCACTCCCAACGAAGACAAG
ATCTGCTTTTTGCTTGTACTGGGTCTCTCTGGTTAGACCAGATCTGAGCCTGGGAGCTCTCTGGCTAACT
AGGGAACCCACTGCTTAAGCCTCAATAAAGCTTGCCTTGAGTGCTTCAAGTAGTGTGTGCCCGTCTGTTG
TGTGACTCTGGTAACTAGAGATCCCTCAGACCCTTTTAGTCAGTGTGGAAAATCTCTAGCAGCATCTAGA
ATTAATTCCGTGTATTCTATAGTGTCACCTAAATCGTATGTGTATGATACATAAGGTTATGTATTAATTG
TAGCCGCGTTCTAACGACAATATGTACAAGCCTAATTGTGTAGCATCTGGCTTACTGAAGCAGACCCTAT
CATCTCTCTCGTAAACTGCCGTCAGAGTCGGTTTGGTTGGACGAACCTTCTGAGTTTCTGGTAACGCCGT
CCCGCACCCGGAAATGGTCAGCGAACCAATCAGCAGGGTCATCGCTAGCCAGATCCTCTACGCCGGACGC
ATCGTGGCCGGCATCACCGGCGCCACAGGTGCGGTTGCTGGCGCCTATATCGCCGACATCACCGATGGGG
AAGATCGGGCTCGCCACTTCGGGCTCATGAGCGCTTGTTTCGGCGTGGGTATGGTGGCAGGCCCCGTGGC
CGGGGGACTGTTGGGCGCCATCTCCTTGCATGCACCATTCCTTGCGGCGGCGGTGCTCAACGGCCTCAAC
CTACTACTGGGCTGCTTCCTAATGCAGGAGTCGCATAAGGGAGAGCGTCGAATGGTGCACTCTCAGTACA
ATCTAGCTCTGATGCCGCATAGTTAAGCCAGCCCCGACACCCGCCAACACCCGCTGACGCGCCCTGACGG
GCTTGTCTGCTCCCGGCATCCGCTTACAGACAAGCTGTGACCGTCTCCGGGAGCTGCATGTGTCAGAGGT
TTTCACCGTCATCACCGAAACGCGCGAGACGAAAGGGCCTCGTGATACGCCTATTTTTATAGGTTAATGT
CATGATAATAATGGTTTCTTAGACGTCAGGTGGCACTTTTCGGGGAAATGTGCGCGGAACCCCTATTTGT
TTATTTTTCTAAATACATTCAAATATGTATCCGCTCATGAGACAATAACCCTGATAAATGCTTCAATAAT
ATTGAAAAAGGAAGAGTATGAGTATTCAACATTTCCGTGTCGCCCTTATTCCCTTTTTTGCGGCATTTTG
CCTTCCTGTTTTTGCTCACCCAGAAACGCTGGTGAAAGTAAAAGATGCTGAAGATCAGTTGGGTGCACGA
GTGGGTTACATCGAACTGGATCTCAACAGCGGTAAGATCCTTGAGAGTTTTCGCCCCGAAGAACGTTTTC
CAATGATGAGCACTTTTAAAGTTCTGCTATGTGGCGCGGTATTATCCCGTATTGACGCCGGGCAAGAGCA
ACTCGGTCGCCGCATACACTATTCTCAGAATGACTTGGTTGAGTACTCACCAGTCACAGAAAAGCATCTT
ACGGATGGCATGACAGTAAGAGAATTATGCAGTGCTGCCATAACCATGAGTGATAACACTGCGGCCAACT
TACTTCTGACAACGATCGGAGGACCGAAGGAGCTAACCGCTTTTTTGCACAACATGGGGGATCATGTAAC
TCGCCTTGATCGTTGGGAACCGGAGCTGAATGAAGCCATACCAAACGACGAGCGTGACACCACGATGCCT
GTAGCAATGGCAACAACGTTGCGCAAACTATTAACTGGCGAACTACTTACTCTAGCTTCCCGGCAACAAT
TAATAGACTGGATGGAGGCGGATAAAGTTGCAGGACCACTTCTGCGCTCGGCCCTTCCGGCTGGCTGGTT
TATTGCTGATAAATCTGGAGCCGGTGAGCGTGGGTCTCGCGGTATCATTGCAGCACTGGGGCCAGATGGT
AAGCCCTCCCGTATCGTAGTTATCTACACGACGGGGAGTCAGGCAACTATGGATGAACGAAATAGACAGA
TCGCTGAGATAGGTGCCTCACTGATTAAGCATTGGTAACTGTCAGACCAAGTTTACTCATATATACTTTA
GATTGATTTAAAACTTCATTTTTAATTTAAAAGGATCTAGGTGAAGATCCTTTTTGATAATCTCATGACC
AAAATCCCTTAACGTGAGTTTTCGTTCCACTGAGCGTCAGACCCCGTAGAAAAGATCAAAGGATCTTCTT
GAGATCCTTTTTTTCTGCGCGTAATCTGCTGCTTGCAAACAAAAAAACCACCGCTACCAGCGGTGGTTTG
TTTGCCGGATCAAGAGCTACCAACTCTTTTTCCGAAGGTAACTGGCTTCAGCAGAGCGCAGATACCAAAT
ACTGTCCTTCTAGTGTAGCCGTAGTTAGGCCACCACTTCAAGAACTCTGTAGCACCGCCTACATACCTCG
CTCTGCTAATCCTGTTACCAGTGGCTGCTGCCAGTGGCGATAAGTCGTGTCTTACCGGGTTGGACTCAAG
ACGATAGTTACCGGATAAGGCGCAGCGGTCGGGCTGAACGGGGGGTTCGTGCACACAGCCCAGCTTGGAG
CGAACGACCTACACCGAACTGAGATACCTACAGCGTGAGCTATGAGAAAGCGCCACGCTTCCCGAAGGGA
GAAAGGCGGACAGGTATCCGGTAAGCGGCAGGGTCGGAACAGGAGAGCGCACGAGGGAGCTTCCAGGGGG
AAACGCCTGGTATCTTTATAGTCCTGTCGGGTTTCGCCACCTCTGACTTGAGCGTCGATTTTTGTGATGC
TCGTCAGGGGGGCGGAGCCTATGGAAAAACGCCAGCAACGCGGCCTTTTTACGGTTCCTGGCCTTTTGCT
GGCCTTTTGCTCACATGTTCTTTCCTGCGTTATCCCCTGATTCTGTGGATAACCGTATTACCGCCTTTGA
GTGAGCTGATACCGCTCGCCGCAGCCGAACGACCGAGCGCAGCGAGTCAGTGAGCGAGGAAGCGGAAGAG
CGCCCAATACGCAAACCGCCTCTCCCCGCGCGTTGGCCGATTCATTAATGCAGCTGTGGAATGTGTGTCA
GTTAGGGTGTGGAAAGTCCCCAGGCTCCCCAGCAGGCAGAAGTATGCAAAGCATGCATCTCAATTAGTCA
GCAACCAGGTGTGGAAAGTCCCCAGGCTCCCCAGCAGGCAGAAGTATGCAAAGCATGCATCTCAATTAGT
CAGCAACCATAGTCCCGCCCCTAACTCCGCCCATCCCGCCCCTAACTCCGCCCAGTTCCGCCCATTCTCC
GCCCCATGGCTGACTAATTTTTTTTATTTATGCAGAGGCCGAGGCCGCCTCGGCCTCTGAGCTATTCCAG
AAGTAGTGAGGAGGCTTTTTTGGAGGCCTAGGCTTTTGCAAAAAGCTTGGACACAAGACAGGCTTGCGAG
ATATGTTTGAGAATACCACTTTATCCCGCGTCAGGGAGAGGCAGTGCGTAAAAAGACGCGGACTCATGTG
AAATACTGGTTTTTAGTGCGCCAGATCTCTATAATCTCGCGCAACCTATTTTCCCCTCGAACACTTTTTA
AGCCGTAGATAAACAGGCTGGGACACTTCACATGAGCGAAAAATACATCGTCACCTGGGACATGTTGCAG
ATCCATGCACGTAAACTCGCAAGCCGACTGATGCCTTCTGAACAATGGAAAGGCATTATTGCCGTAAGCC
GTGGCGGTCTGTACCGGGTGCGTTACTGGCGCGTGAACTGGGTATTCGTCATGTCGATACCGTTTGTATT
TCCAGCTACGATCACGACAACCAGCGCGAGCTTAAAGTGCTGAAACGCGCAGAAGGCGATGGCGAAGGCT
TCATCGTTATTGATGACCTGGTGGATACCGGTGGTACTGCGGTTGCGATTCGTGAAATGTATCCAAAAGC
GCACTTTGTCACCATCTTCGCAAAACCGGCTGGTCGTCCGCTGGTTGATGACTATGTTGTTGATATCCCG
CAAGATACCTGGATTGAACAGCCGTGGGATATGGGCGTCGTATTCGTCCCGCCAATCTCCGGTCGCTAAT
CTTTTCAACGCCTGGCACTGCCGGGCGTTGTTCTTTTTAACTTCAGGCGGGTTACAATAGTTTCCAGTAA
GTATTCTGGAGGCTGCATCCATGACACAGGCAAACCTGAGCGAAACCCTGTTCAAACCCCGCTTTAAACA
TCCTGAAACCTCGACGCTAGTCCGCCGCTTTAATCACGGCGCACAACCGCCTGTGCAGTCGGCCCTTGAT
GGTAAAACCATCCCTCACTGGTATCGCATGATTAACCGTCTGATGTGGATCTGGCGCGGCATTGACCCAC
GCGAAATCCTCGACGTCCAGGCACGTATTGTGATGAGCGATGCCGAACGTACCGACGATGATTTATACGA
TACGGTGATTGGCTACCGTGGCGGCAACTGGATTTATGAGTGGGCCCCGGATCTTTGTGAAGGAACCTTA
CTTCTGTGGTGTGACATAATTGGACAAACTACCTACAGAGATTTAAAGCTCTAAGGTAAATATAAAATTT
TTAAGTGTATAATGTGTTAAACTACTGATTCTAATTGTTTGTGTATTTTAGATTCCAACCTATGGAACTG
ATGAATGGGAGCAGTGGTGGAATGCCTTTAATGAGGAAAACCTGTTTTGCTCAGAAGAAATGCCATCTAG
TGATGATGAGGCTACTGCTGACTCTCAACATTCTACTCCTCCAAAAAAGAAGAGAAAGGTAGAAGACCCC
AAGGACTTTCCTTCAGAATTGCTAAGTTTTTTGAGTCATGCTGTGTTTAGTAATAGAACTCTTGCTTGCT
TTGCTATTTACACCACAAAGGAAAAAGCTGCACTGCTATACAAGAAAATTATGGAAAAATATTCTGTAAC
CTTTATAAGTAGGCATAACAGTTATAATCATAACATACTGTTTTTTCTTACTCCACACAGGCATAGAGTG
TCTGCTATTAATAACTATGCTCAAAAATTGTGTACCTTTAGCTTTTTAATTTGTAAAGGGGTTAATAAGG
AATATTTGATGTATAGTGCCTTGACTAGAGATCATAATCAGCCATACCACATTTGTAGAGGTTTTACTTG
CTTTAAAAAACCTCCCACACCTCCCCCTGAACCTGAAACATAAAATGAATGCAATTGTTGTTGTTAACTT
GTTTATTGCAGCTTATAATGGTTACAAATAAAGCAATAGCATCACAAATTTCACAAATAAAGCATTTTTT
TCACTGCATTCTAGTTGTGGTTTGTCCAAACTCATCAATGTATCTTATCATGTCTGGATCAACTGGATAA
CTCAAGCTAACCAAAATCATCCCAAACTTCCCACCCCATACCCTATTACCACTGCCAATTACCTAGTGGT
TTCATTTACTCTAAACCTGTGATTCCTCTGAATTATTTTCATTTTAAAGAAATTGTATTTGTTAAATATG
TACTACAAACTTAGTAGTTGGAAGGGCTAATTCACTCCCAAAGAAGACAAGATATCCTTGATCTGTGGAT
CTACCACACACAAGGCTACTTCCCTGATTAGCAGAACTACACACCAGGGCCAGGGGTCAGATATCCACTG
ACCTTTGGATGGTGCTACAAGCTAGTACCAGTTGAGCCAGATAAGGTAGAAGAGGCCAATAAAGGAGAGA
ACACCAGCTTGTTACACCCTGTGAGCCTGCATGGGATGGATGACCCGGAGAGAGAAGTGTTAGAGTGGAG
GTTTGACAGCCGCCTAGCATTTCATCACGTGGCCCGAGAGCTGCATCCGGAGTACTTCAAGAACTGCTGA
TATCGAGCTTGCTACAAGGGACTTTCCGCTGGGGACTTTCCAGGGAGGCGTGGCCTGGGCGGGACTGGGG
AGTGGCGAGCCCTCAGATCCTGCATATAAGCAGCTGCTTTTTGCCTGTACTGGGTCTCTCTGGTTAGACC
AGATCTGAGCCTGGGAGCTCTCTGGCTAACTAGGGAACCCACTGCTTAAGCCTCAATAAAGCTTGCCTTG
AGTGCTTCAAGTAGTGTGTGCCCGTCTGTTGTGTGACTCTGGTAACTAGAGATCCCTCAGACCCTTTTAG
TCAGTGTGGAAAATCTCTAGCAGTGGCGCCCGAACAGGGACTTGAAAGCGAAAGGGAAACCAGAGGAGCT
CTCTCGACGCAGGACTCGGCTTGCTGAAGCGCGCACGGCAAGAGGCGAGGGGCGGCGACTGGTGAGTACG
CCAAAAATTTTGACTAGCGGAGGCTAGAAGGAGAGAGATGGGTGCGAGAGCGTCAGTATTAAGCGGGGGA
GAATTAGATCGCGATGGGAAAAAATTCGGTTAAGGCCAGGGGGAAAGAAAAAATATAAATTAAAACATAT
AGTATGGGCAAGCAGGGAGCTAGAACGATTCGCAGTTAATCCTGGCCTGTTAGAAACATCAGAAGGCTGT
AGACAAATACTGGGACAGCTACAACCATCCCTTCAGACAGGATCAGAAGAACTTAGATCATTATATAATA
CAGTAGCAACCCTCTATTGTGTGCATCAAAGGATAGAGATAAAAGACACCAAGGAAGCTTTAGACAAGAT
AGAGGAAGAGCAAAACAAAAGTAAGACCACCGCACAGCAAGCGGCCGGTGATCTTCAGACCTGGACGATA
TATATGAGGGACAATTGGAGAAGTGAATTATATAAATATAAAGTAGTAAAAATTGAACCATTAGGAGTAG
CACCCACCAAGGCAAAGAGAAGAGTGGTGCAGAGAGAAAAAAGAGCAGTGGGAATAGGAGCTTTGTTCCT
TGGGTTCTTGGGAGCAGCAGGAAGCACTATGGGCGCAGCGTCAATGACGCTGACGGTACAGGCCAGACAA
TTATTGTCTGGTATAGTGCAGCAGCAGAACAATTTGCTGAGGGCTATTGAGGCGCAACAGCATCTGTTGC
AACTCACAGTCTGGGGCATCAAGCAGCTCCAGGCAAGAATCCTGGCTGTGGAAAGATACCTAAAGGATCA
ACAGCTCCTGGGGATTTGGGGTTGCTCTGGAAAACTCATTTGCACCACTGCTGTGCCTTGGAATGCTAGT
TGGAGTAATAAATCTCTGGAACAGATTTGGAATCACACGACCTGGATGGAGTGGGACAGAGAAATTAACA
ATTACACAAGCTTAATACACTCCTTAATTGAAGAATCGCAAAACCAGCAAGAAAAGAATGAACAAGAATT
ATTGGAATTAGATAAATGGGCAAGTTTGTGGAATTGGTTTAACATAACAAATTGGCTGTGGTATATAAAA
TTATTCATAATGATAGTAGGAGGCTTGGTAGGTTTAAGAATAGTTTTTGCTGTACTTTCTATAGTGAATA
GAGTTAGGCAGGGATATTCACCATTATCGTTTCAGACCCACCTCCCAACCCCGAGGGGACCCGACAGGCC
CGAAGGAATAGAAGAAGAAGGTGGAGAGAGAGACAGAGACAGATCCATTCGATTAGTGAACGGATCTCGA
CGGTATCGCCAAATGGCAGTATTCATCCACAATTTTAAAAGAAAAGGGGGGATTGGGGGGTACAGTGCAG
GGGAAAGAATAGTAGACATAATAGCAACAGACATACAAACTAAAGAATTACAAAAACAAATTACAAAAAT
TCAAAATTTTCGGGTTTATTACAGGGACAGCAGAGATCCAGTTTGGATCGATAAGCTTGATATCGAATTC
CTGCAGCCCCGATAAAATAAAAGATTTTATTTAGTCTCCAGAAAAAGGGGGGAATGAAAGACCCCACCTG
TAGGTTTGGCAAGCTAGCTGCAGTAACGCCATTTTGCAAGGCATGGAAAAATACCAAACCAAGAATAGAG
AAGTTCAGATCAAGGGCGGGTACATGAAAATAGCTAACGTTGGGCCAAACAGGATATCTGCGGTGAGCAG
TTTCGGCCCCGGCCCGGGGCCAAGAACAGATGGTCACCGCAGTTTCGGCCCCGGCCCGAGGCCAAGAACA
GATGGTCCCCAGATATGGCCCAACCCTCAGCAGTTTCTTAAGACCCATCAGATGTTTCCAGGCTCCCCCA
AGGACCTGAAATGACCCTGCGCCTTATTTGAATTAACCAATCAGCCTGCTTCTCGCTTCTGTTCGCGCGC
TTCTGCTTCCCGAGCTCTATAAAAGAGCTCACAACCCCTCACTCGGCGCGCCAGTCCTCCGACAGACTGA
GTCGCCCGGGCCAATCAATTGGGACTCACGTACGACGCTCACGCGTGCCACCATGGTGAGCAAGGGCGAG
GAGGATAACATGGCCATCATCAAGGAGTTCATGCGCTTCAAGGTGCACATGGAGGGCTCCGTGAACGGCC
ACGAGTTCGAGATCGAGGGCGAGGGCGAGGGCCGCCCCTACGAGGGCACCCAGACCGCCAAGCTGAAGGT
GACCAAGGGTGGCCCCCTGCCCTTCGCCTGGGACATCCTGTCCCCTCAGTTCATGTACGGCTCCAAGGCC
TACGTGAAGCACCCCGCCGACATCCCCGACTACTTGAAGCTGTCCTTCCCCGAGGGCTTCAAGTGGGAGC
GCGTGATGAACTTCGAGGACGGCGGCGTGGTGACCGTGACCCAGGACTCCTCCCTGCAGGACGGCGAGTT
CATCTACAAGGTGAAGCTGCGCGGCACCAACTTCCCCTCCGACGGCCCCGTAATGCAGAAGAAGACCATG
GGCTGGGAGGCCTCCTCCGAGCGGATGTACCCCGAGGACGGCGCCCTGAAGGGCGAGATCAAGCAGAGGC
TGAAGCTGAAGGACGGCGGCCACTACGACGCTGAGGTCAAGACCACCTACAAGGCCAAGAAGCCCGTGCA
GCTGCCCGGCGCCTACAACGTCAACATCAAGTTGGACATCACCTCCCACAACGAGGACTACACCATCGTG
GAACAGTACGAACGCGCCGAGGGCCGCCACTCCACCGGCGGCATGGACGAGCTGTACAAGGGATCCGGTG
GTGGTGGTTCTGGTGGTGGTATGAGCCGGCGCCCCTGCAGCTGCGCCCTACGGCCACCCCGCTGCTCCTG
CAGCGCCAGCCCCAGCGCAGTGACAGCCGCCGGGCGCCCTCGACCCTCGGATAGTTGTAAAGAAGAAAGT
TCTACCCTTTCTGTCAAAATGAAGTGTGATTTTAATTGTAACCATGTTCATTCCGGACTTAAACTGGTAA
AACCTGATGACATTGGAAGACTAGTTTCCTACACCCCTGCATATTTGGAAGGTTCCTGTAAAGACTGCAT
TAAAGACTATGAAAGGCTGTCATGTATTGGGTCACCGATTGTGAGCCCTAGGATTGTACAACTTGAAACT
GAAAGCAAGCGCTTGCATAACAAGGAAAATCAACATGTGCAACAGACACTTAATAGTACAAATGAAATAG
AAGCACTAGAGACCAGTAGACTTTATGAAGACAGTGGCTATTCCTCATTTTCTCTACAAAGTGGCCTCAG
TGAACATGAAGAAGGTAGCCTCCTGGAGGAGAATTTCGGTGACAGTCTACAATCCTGCCTGCTACAAATA
CAAAGCCCAGACCAATATCCCAACAAAAACTTGCTGCCAGTTCTTCATTTTGAAAAAGTGGTTTGTTCAA
CATTAAAAAAGAATGCAAAACGAAATCCTAAAGTAGATCGGGAGATGCTGAAGGAAATTATAGCCAGAGG
AAATTTTAGACTGCAGAATATAATTGGCAGAAAAATGGGCCTAGAATGTGTAGATATTCTCAGCGAACTC
TTTCGAAGGGGACTCAGACATGTCTTAGCAACTATTTTAGCACAACTCAGTGACATGGACTTAATCAATG
TGTCTAAAGTGAGCACAACTTGGAAGAAGATCCTAGAAGATGATAAGGGGGCATTCCAGTTGTACAGTAA
AGCAATACAAAGAGTTACCGAAAACAACAATAAATTTTCACCTCATGCTTCAACCAGAGAATATGTTATG
TTCAGAACCCCACTGGCTTCTGTTCAGAAATCAGCAGCCCAGACTTCTCTCAAAAAAGATGCTCAAACCA
AGTTATCCAATCAAGGTGATCAGAAAGGTTCTACTTATAGTCGACACAATGAATTCTCTGAGGTTGCCAA
GACATTGAAAAAGAACGAAAGCCTCAAAGCCTGTATTCGCTGTAATTCACCTGCAAAATATGATTGCTAT
TTACAACGGGCAACCTGCAAACGAGAAGGCTGTGGATTTGATTATTGTACGAAGTGTCTCTGTAATTATC
ATACTACTAAAGACTGTTCAGATGGCAAGCTCCTCAAAGCCAGTTGTAAAATAGGTCCCCTGCCTGGTAC
AAAGAAAAGCAAAAAGAATTTACGAAGATTGTGACGGTCCGACTGATCGCGGCCGCGACTCTAGAGTCGA
CCTGCAGGCATGCAAGCTTGATATCAAGCTTATCGATAATCAACCTCTGGATTACAAAATTTGTGAAAGA
TTGACTGGTATTCTTAACTATGTTGCTCCTTTTACGCTATGTGGATACGCTGCTTTAATGCCTTTGTATC
ATGCTATTGCTTCCCGTATGGCTTTCATTTTCTCCTCCTTGTATAAATCCTGGTTGCTGTCTCTTTATGA
GGAGTTGTGGCCCGTTGTCAGGCAACGTGGCGTGGTGTGCACTGTGTTTGCTGACGCAACCCCCACTGGT
TGGGGCATTGCCACCACCTGTCAGCTCCTTTCCGGGACTTTCGCTTTCCCCCTCCCTATTGCCACGGCGG
AACTCATCGCCGCCTGCCTTGCCCGCTGCTGGACAGGGGCTCGGCTGTTGGGCACTGACAATTCCGTGGT
GTTGTCGGGGAAATCATCGTCCTTTCCTTGGCTGCTCGCCTGTGTTGCCACCTGGATTCTGCGCGGGACG
TCCTTCTGCTACGTCCCTTCGGCCCTCAATCCAGCGGACCTTCCTTCCCGCGGCCTGCTGCCGGCTCTGC
GGCCTCTTCCGCGTCTTCGCCTTCGCCCTCAGACGAGTCGGATCTCCCTTTGGGCCGCCTCCCCGCAT
