>Addgene plasmid #67925 | pHR-mCherry-Emi1_control UTRs | addgene partial sequence | sequence record 123054 | pHR-SIN-F 5'-CCAAGGACCTGAAATGACCC-3'
AGCCTGCTTCTCGCTTCTGTTCGCGCGCTTCTGCTTCCCGAGCTCTATAAAAGAGCTCACAACCCCTCAC
TCGGCGCGCCAGTCCTCCGACAGACTGAGTCGCCCGGGCCAATCAATTGGGACTCACGTACGACGCTCAC
GCGTGCCACCATGGTGAGCAAGGGCGAGGAGGATAACATGGCCATCATCAAGGAGTTCATGCGCTTCAAG
GTGCACATGGAGGGCTCCGTGAACGGCCACGAGTTCGAGATCGAGGGCGAGGGCGAGGGCCGCCCCTACG
AGGGCACCCAGACCGCCAAGCTGAAGGTGACCAAGGGTGGCCCCCTGCCCTTCGCCTGGGACATCCTGTC
CCCTCAGTTCATGTACGGCTCCAAGGCCTACGTGAAGCACCCCGCCGACATCCCCGACTACTTGAAGCTG
TCCTTCCCCGAGGGCTTCAAGTGGGAGCGCGTGATGAACTTCGAGGACGGCGGCGTGGTGACCGTGACCC
AGGACTCCTCCCTGCAGGACGGCGAGTTCATCTACAAGGTGAAGCTGCGCGGCACCAACTTCCCCTCCGA
CGGCCCCGTAATGCAGAAGAAGACCATGGGCTGGGAGGCCTCCTCCGAGCGGATGTACCCCGAGGACGGC
GCCCTGAAGGGCGAGATCAAGCAGAGGCTGAAGCTGAAGGACGGCGGCCACTACGACGCTGAGGTCAAGA
CCACCTACAAGGCCAAGAAGCCCGTGCAGCTGCCCGGCGCCTACAACGTCAACATCAAGTTGGACATCAC
CTCCCACAACGAGGACTACACCATCGTGGAACAGTACGAACGCGCCGAGGGCCGCCACTCC
