>Addgene plasmid #67925 | pHR-mCherry-Emi1_control UTRs | addgene partial sequence | sequence record 123055 | WPRE-R 5'-CATAGCGTAAAAGGAGCAACA-3'
AATTTTGTAATCCAGAGGTTGATTATCGATAAGCTTGATATCAAGCTTGCATGCCTGCAGGTCGACTCTA
GAGTCGCGGCCGCGATCAGTCGGACCGTCACAATCTTCGTAAATTCTTTTTGCTTTTCTTTGTACCAGGC
AGGGGACCTATTTTACAACTGGCTTTGAGGAGCTTGCCATCTGAACAGTCTTTAGTAGTATGATAATTAC
AGAGACACTTCGTACAATAATCAAATCCACAGCCTTCTCGTTTGCAGGTTGCCCGTTGTAAATAGCAATC
ATATTTTGCAGGTGAATTACAGCGAATACAGGCTTTGAGGCTTTCGTTCTTTTTCAATGTCTTGGCAACC
TCAGAGAATTCATTGTGTCGACTATAAGTAGAACCTTTCTGATCACCTTGATTGGATAACTTGGTTTGAG
CATCTTTTTTGAGAGAAGTCTGGGCTGCTGATTTCTGAACAGAAGCCAGTGGGGTTCTGAACATAACATA
TTCTCTGGTTGAAGCATGAGGTGAAAATTTATTGTTGTTTTCGGTAACTCTTTGTATTGCTTTACTGTAC
AACTGGAATGCCCCCTTATCATCTTCTAGGATCTTCTTCCAAGTTGTGCTCACTTTAGACACATTGATTA
AGTCCATGTCACTGAGTTGTGCTAAAATAGTTGCTAAGACATGTCTGAGTCCCCTTCGAAAGAGTTCGCT
GAGAATATCTACACATTCTAGGCCCATTTTTCTGCCAATTATATTCTGCAGTCTAAAATTTCCTCTGGCT
ATAATTTCCTTCAGCATCTCCCGATCTACTTTAGGATT
